>Addgene plasmid #73970 | pcDNA3.1-FLAG-SBP-STAG2 (S1215X) | depositor partial sequence | sequence record 137475 | pcDNA3.1-FLAG-SBP-STAG2 (S1215X) sequence 3951 bps
ATGGACTACAAGGACGACGACGACAAGATGGACGAGAAGACCACCGGCTGGCGCGGCGGCCACGTGGTGG
AGGGCCTGGCCGGCGAGCTGGAGCAGCTGCGCGCCCGCCTGGAGCACCACCCCCAGGGCCAGCGCGAGCC
CGGCGGCATAGCAGCTCCAGAAATACCAACTGATTTTAATCTACTACAGGAGTCAGAAACACATTTTTCT
TCTGACACAGATTTTGAAGATATCGAAGGAAAAAACCAAAAGCAAGGCAAAGGCAAAACTTGTAAAAAAG
GCAAAAAGGGCCCAGCAGAAAAGGGCAAAGGTGGAAATGGAGGAGGAAAACCTCCTTCTGGTCCAAACCG
AATGAATGGTCATCACCAACAGAATGGAGTGGAAAACATGATGTTGTTTGAAGTTGTTAAAATGGGCAAG
AGTGCTATGCAGTCGGTGGTAGATGATTGGATAGAATCATACAAGCATGACCGAGATATAGCACTTCTTG
ACCTTATCAACTTTTTTATTCAGTGTTCAGGCTGTAAAGGAGTTGTCACAGCAGAAATGTTTAGACATAT
GCAGAACTCTGAGATAATTCGAAAAATGACTGAAGAGTTCGATGAGGATAGTGGAGATTATCCACTTACC
ATGGCTGGTCCTCAGTGGAAGAAGTTCAAATCCAGTTTTTGTGAGTTCATTGGCGTGTTAGTACGGCAAT
GTCAATATAGTATCATATATGATGAGTATATGATGGATACAGTCATTTCACTTCTTACAGGATTGTCTGA
CTCACAAGTCAGAGCATTTCGACATACAAGCACCCTGGCAGCTATGAAGTTGATGACAGCTTTGGTGAAT
GTGGCACTAAATCTTAGCATTAATATGGATAATACACAAAGACAATATGAAGCAGAACGGAATAAAATGA
TTGGAAAACGAGCCAATGAGAGGCTAGAACTCCTGCTACAAAAGCGGAAAGAGCTTCAGGAAAATCAAGA
TGAAATAGAAAATATGATGAATGCAATATTTAAAGGAGTGTTTGTACATAGATACCGTGATGCGATAGCT
GAAATTCGAGCTATTTGCATTGAAGAGATTGGCATTTGGATGAAGATGTATAGTGATGCCTTTCTTAATG
ACAGTTATTTAAAATATGTTGGTTGGACTATGCATGATAAGCAAGGTGAAGTAAGACTCAAATGTCTTAC
TGCTCTACAAGGGCTTTATTATAACAAAGAGCTTAATTCCAAACTGGAACTTTTTACCAGTCGGTTCAAG
GATAGAATTGTGTCTATGACCCTTGACAAAGAATATGATGTTGCAGTACAAGCAATAAAATTACTCACTC
TTGTTTTACAGAGTAGTGAAGAAGTTCTCACTGCAGAAGATTGTGAAAATGTCTATCATCTGGTTTATTC
AGCTCACCGGCCAGTAGCAGTAGCAGCTGGAGAATTTCTCTACAAAAAGCTCTTCAGTCGTAGAGATCCA
GAGGAGGATGGAATGATGAAAAGAAGAGGAAGACAAGGTCCAAATGCCAACCTTGTTAAGACATTGGTTT
TTTTCTTTCTAGAAAGTGAGTTACATGAGCATGCAGCATACCTTGTGGATAGCATGTGGGACTGTGCTAC
TGAGCTGCTGAAAGACTGGGAATGTATGAATAGCTTGTTACTGGAAGAGCCACTTAGTGGAGAGGAAGCA
CTAACAGATAGGCAAGAGAGTGCTCTGATTGAAATAATGCTTTGTACCATTAGACAAGCGGCTGAATGTC
ATCCTCCCGTGGGAAGAGGGACAGGAAAAAGGGTGCTTACAGCAAAGGAGAAGAAGACACAGTTGGATGA
TAGGACAAAAATCACTGAGCTTTTTGCCGTGGCCCTTCCTCAGTTATTAGCAAAATACTCTGTAGATGCA
GAAAAGGTGACTAACTTGTTGCAGTTGCCTCAGTACTTTGATTTGGAAATATATACCACTGGACGATTAG
AAAAGCATTTGGATGCCTTATTGCGACAGATCCGGAATATTGTAGAGAAGCACACAGATACAGATGTTTT
GGAAGCATGTTCTAAAACTTACCATGCACTCTGTAATGAAGAGTTCACAATCTTCAACAGAGTAGATATT
TCAAGAAGTCAACTGATAGATGAATTGGCAGATAAATTTAACCGGCTTCTTGAAGATTTTCTGCAAGAGG
GTGAAGAACCTGATGAAGATGATGCATATCAGGTATTGTCAACATTGAAGAGGATCACTGCTTTTCATAA
TGCCCATGACCTTTCAAAGTGGGATTTATTTGCTTGTAATTACAAACTCTTGAAAACTGGAATCGAAAAT
GGAGACATGCCTGAGCAGATTGTTATTCACGCACTGCAGTGTACTCACTATGTAATCCTTTGGCAACTTG
CTAAGATAACTGAAAGCAGCTCTACAAAGGAGGACTTGCTGCGTTTAAAGAAACAAATGAGAGTATTTTG
TCAGATATGTCAACATTACCTGACCAACGTGAATACTACTGTTAAGGAACAGGCCTTCACTATTCTGTGT
GATATTTTGATGATCTTCAGCCATCAGATTATGTCAGGAGGGCGTGACATGTTAGAGCCATTAGTGTATA
CCCCTGATTCTTCATTGCAGTCTGAGTTGCTCAGCTTTATTTTGGATCATGTCTTCATTGAACAGGATGA
TGATAATAATAGTGCAGATGGTCAGCAAGAGGATGAAGCCAGTAAAATTGAAGCTCTGCACAAGAGAAGA
AATTTACTTGCAGCATTTTGTAAGCTAATTGTATATACTGTGGTGGAGATGAATACAGCTGCAGATATCT
TCAAACAGTATATGAAGTATTATAATGACTATGGAGATATCATCAAAGAAACAATGAGTAAAACAAGGCA
GATAGACAAAATTCAGTGTGCTAAGACCCTTATTCTCAGTCTGCAACAGCTTTTTAATGAAATGATACAA
GAAAATGGCTATAATTTTGATAGATCATCCTCTACATTTAGTGGCATAAAAGAACTTGCTCGACGTTTTG
CTTTAACTTTTGGACTTGATCAGTTGAAAACAAGAGAAGCCATTGCCATGCTACACAAAGATGGCATAGA
ATTTGCTTTTAAAGAGCCTAATCCGCAAGGGGAGAGCCATCCACCTTTAAATTTGGCATTTCTTGATATT
CTGAGTGAATTTTCTTCTAAACTACTTCGACAAGACAAAAGAACAGTGTATGTTTACTTGGAAAAGTTCA
TGACCTTTCAGATGTCACTCCGAAGAGAGGATGTGTGGCTTCCACTGATGTCTTACCGAAATTCTTTGCT
AGCTGGTGGTGATGATGACACCATGTCAGTCATTAGTGGAATCAGCAGCCGGGGGTCAACAGTACGGAGT
AAAAAATCAAAACCATCTACAGGAAAACGGAAAGTGGTTGAGGGCATGCAGCTTTCACTCACTGAAGAAA
GTAGTAGTAGTGACAGTATGTGGTTAAGCAGAGAACAAACACTGCACACCCCTGTTATGATGCAGACACC
ACAACTCACCTCCACTATTATGAGAGAGCCCAAAAGATTACGGCCTGAGGATAGCTTCATGAGTGTTTAT
CCAATGCAGACTGAACATCATCAAACACCTCTTGATTATAACACGCAGGTAACATGGATGTTAGCTCAAA
GACAACAAGAGGAAGCAAGGCAACAGCAGGAGAGAGCAGCAATGAGCTATGTTAAACTGCGAACTAATCT
TCAGCATGCCATTCGGCGTGGCACAAGCCTAATGGAAGATGATGAAGAGCCAATTGTGGAAGATGTTATG
ATGTCCTGAGAAGGGAGGATTGAGGATCTTAATGAGGGAATGGATTTTGACACCATGGATATAGATTTGC
CACCATCAAAGAACAGACGAGAGAGAACAGAACTGAAGCCTGATTTCTTTGATCCAGCTTCAATTATGGA
TGAATCAGTTCTTGGAGTGTCAATGTTTTAA
