>Addgene plasmid #73970 | pcDNA3.1-FLAG-SBP-STAG2 (S1215X) | addgene partial sequence | sequence record 139424 | T7 5'-TAATACGACTCACTATAGGG-3'
CCGAGCTCGGATCCACCGGTACCATGGACTACAAGGACGACGACGACAAGATGGACGAGAAGACCACCGG
CTGGCGCGGCGGCCACGTGGTGGAGGGCCTGGCCGGCGAGCTGGAGCAGCTGCGCGCCCGCCTGGAGCAC
CACCCCCAGGGCCAGCGCGAGCCCGGCGGCATAGCAGCTCCAGAAATACCAACTGATTTTAATCTACTAC
AGGAGTCAGAAACACATTTTTCTTCTGACACAGATTTTGAAGATATCGAAGGAAAAAACCAAAAGCAAGG
CAAAGGCAAAACTTGTAAAAAAGGCAAAAAGGGCCCAGCAGAAAAGGGCAAAGGTGGAAATGGAGGAGGA
AAACCTCCTTCTGGTCCAAACCGAATGAATGGTCATCACCAACAGAATGGAGTGGAAAACATGATGTTGT
TTGAAGTTGTTAAAATGGGCAAGAGTGCTATGCAGTCGGTGGTAGATGATTGGATAGAATCATACAAGCA
TGACCGAGATATAGCACTTCTTGACCTTATCAACTTTTTTATTCAGTGTTCAGGCTGTAAAGGAGTTGTC
ACAGCAGAAATGTTTAGACATATGCAGAACTCTGAGATAATTCGAAAAATGACTGAAGAGTTCGATGAGG
ATAGTGGAGATTATCCACTTACCATGGCTGGTCCTCAGTGGAAGAAGTTCAAATCCAGTTTTTGTGAGTT
CATTGGCGTGTTAGTACGGCAATGTCAATATAGTATCATATATGATGAGTATATGATGGATACAGTCATT
