>Addgene plasmid #73970 | pcDNA3.1-FLAG-SBP-STAG2 (S1215X) | addgene partial sequence | sequence record 139486 | hSTAG2-F2 5'-GGATGCCTTATTGCGACAGA-3'
GCATGTTCTAAAACTTACCATGCACTCTGTAATGAAGAGTTCACAATCTTCAACAGAGTAGATATTTCAA
GAAGTCAACTGATAGATGAATTGGCAGATAAATTTAACCGGCTTCTTGAAGATTTTCTGCAAGAGGGTGA
AGAACCTGATGAAGATGATGCATATCAGGTATTGTCAACATTGAAGAGGATCACTGCTTTTCATAATGCC
CATGACCTTTCAAAGTGGGATTTATTTGCTTGTAATTACAAACTCTTGAAAACTGGAATCGAAAATGGAG
ACATGCCTGAGCAGATTGTTATTCACGCACTGCAGTGTACTCACTATGTAATCCTTTGGCAACTTGCTAA
GATAACTGAAAGCAGCTCTACAAAGGAGGACTTGCTGCGTTTAAAGAAACAAATGAGAGTATTTTGTCAG
ATATGTCAACATTACCTGACCAACGTGAATACTACTGTTAAGGAACAGGCCTTCACTATTCTGTGTGATA
TTTTGATGATCTTCAGCCATCAGATTATGTCAGGAGGGCGTGACATGTTAGAGCCATTAGTGTATACCCC
TGATTCTTCATTGCAGTCTGAGTTGCTCAGCTTTATTTTGGATCATGTCTTCATTGAACAGGATGATGAT
AATAATAGTGCAGATGGTCAGCAAGAGGATGAAGCCAGTAAAATTGAAGCTCTGCACAAGAGAAGAAATT
TACTTGCAGCATTTTGTAAGCTAATTGTATATACTGTGGTGGAGATGAATACAGCTGCAGATATCTTCAA
