>Addgene plasmid #73970 | pcDNA3.1-FLAG-SBP-STAG2 (S1215X) | addgene partial sequence | sequence record 140063 | BGH-rev 5'-TAGAAGGCACAGTCGAGG-3'
ACTCGAGCGGCCGCGAATTCTTAAAACATTGACACTCCAAGAACTGATTCATCCATAATTGAAGCTGGAT
CAAAGAAATCAGGCTTCAGTTCTGTTCTCTCTCGTCTGTTCTTTGATGGTGGCAAATCTATATCCATGGT
GTCAAAATCCATTCCCTCATTAAGATCCTCAATCCTCCCTTCTCAGGACATCATAACATCTTCCACAATT
GGCTCTTCATCATCTTCCATTAGGCTTGTGCCACGCCGAATGGCATGCTGAAGATTAGTTCGCAGTTTAA
CATAGCTCATTGCTGCTCTCTCCTGCTGTTGCCTTGCTTCCTCTTGTTGTCTTTGAGCTAACATCCATGT
TACCTGCGTGTTATAATCAAGAGGTGTTTGATGATGTTCAGTCTGCATTGGATAAACACTCATGAAGCTA
TCCTCAGGCCGTAATCTTTTGGGCTCTCTCATAATAGTGGAGGTGAGTTGTGGTGTCTGCATCATAACAG
GGGTGTGCAGTGTTTGTTCTCTGCTTAACCACATACTGTCACTACTACTACTTTCTTCAGTGAGTGAAAG
CTGCATGCCCTCAACCACTTTCCGTTTTCCTGTAGATGGTTTTGATTTTTTACTCCGTACTGTTGACCCC
CGGCTGCTGATTCCACTAATGACTGACATGGTGTCATCATCACCACCAGCTAGCAAAGAATTTCGGTAAG
ACATCAGTGGAAGCCACACATCCTCTCTTCGGAGTGACATCTGAAAGGTCATGAACTTTTCCAAGTAAAC
ATACACTGTTCTTTTGTCTTGTCGAAGTAGTTTAGAAGAA
