[The description below was written by a language model from this plasmid's Addgene catalogue record.]
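Description:
pcDNA3.1-FLAG-SBP-STAG2 (S1215X) is a mammalian expression plasmid built on the Invitrogen pcDNA3.1 backbone (about 5.4 kb), carrying a roughly 3.95 kb human STAG2 cDNA insert for a total size of about 9.4 kb. It is propagated in E. coli as a high-copy plasmid under ampicillin selection. It also carries a neomycin resistance marker, so transfected mammalian cells can be selected with G418, for example to derive stable lines. The record does not list the promoter or other regulatory elements. pcDNA3.1 vectors normally drive the insert from the CMV immediate-early promoter, with a T7 promoter just upstream of the cloning site, which fits the T7 sequencing primer noted for the 5′ end.

The insert was cloned between BamHI and NotI sites, both of which are retained. It encodes STAG2 (also called SA2 or SCC3B), a subunit of the cohesin complex. It carries the S1215X mutation, a nonsense change that replaces serine 1215 with a stop codon and should therefore yield a C-terminally truncated protein. An N-terminal tandem FLAG-SBP tag is fused to the insert. The FLAG epitope allows antibody-based detection and immunoprecipitation, and the streptavidin-binding peptide allows affinity capture on streptavidin resin, so the two together suit purification of the protein and its binding partners. Because the tag is N-terminal, it stays on the truncated product. The associated publication concerns tumor-derived STAG2 mutations in human cells and their effects on cohesion, anaphase and chromosome segregation. This suggests the construct is used to express this mutant and examine its behaviour, although the record itself states only the cDNA and the mutation as its purpose.
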