Addgene plasmid #73970: pcDNA3.1-FLAG-SBP-STAG2 (S1215X)
Purpose: STAG2 cDNA (CCDS43990) S1215X
Depositing lab: Todd Waldman. Depositing organization: Georgetown University. Publication: Intact Cohesion, Anaphase, and Chromosome Segregation in Human Cells Harboring Tumor-Derived Mutations in STAG2. Kim JS, He X, Orr B, Wutz G, Hill V, Peters JM, Compton DA, Waldman T. PLoS Genet. 2016 Feb 12;12(2):e1005865. doi: 10.1371/journal.pgen.1005865. eCollection 2016 Feb. PGENETICS-D-15-02663 PubMed 26871722.
Backbone
  Vector backbone: pcDNA3.1
  Backbone manufacturer: Invitrogen
  Backbone size w/o insert (bp): 5428
  Total vector size (bp): 9379
  Vector type: Mammalian Expression
  Selectable markers: Neomycin (select with G418)
Growth in bacteria
  Bacterial resistance: Ampicillin, 100 μg/mL
  Growth temperature: 37°C
  Growth strain: DH5alpha
  Copy number: High Copy
Gene/Insert
  Gene/Insert name: STAG2
  Species: H. sapiens (human)
  Insert size (bp): 3951
  Mutation: S1215X
  GenBank ID: NM_001042749
  Entrez Gene: STAG2 (a.k.a. SA-2, SA2, SCC3B, bA517O1.1)
  Tag / fusion protein: FLAG-SBP (N terminal on insert)
  Cloning method: Restriction Enzyme; 5′ cloning site BamH I (not destroyed); 3′ cloning site Not I (not destroyed)
  Sequencing primers: 5′ T7
Terms and licenses: Academic/Nonprofit Terms; Industry Terms: Not Available to Industry
How to cite: pcDNA3.1-FLAG-SBP-STAG2 (S1215X) was a gift from Todd Waldman (Addgene plasmid # 73970 ; http://n2t.net/addgene:73970 ; RRID:Addgene_73970)
